# Supplementary material for: Thermophilic carboxylesterases from hydrothermal vents of the volcanic island of Ischia active on synthetic and biobased polymers and mycotoxins
Source: bioRxiv preprint, doi:10.1101/2022.09.17.508236, version 2 (2022-10-01)
Supplement: GenBank submission [file 508236_file04.txt]

LOCUS       OL304252                 945 bp    DNA     linear   ENV 31-MAR-2022
DEFINITION  Chloroflexi bacterium enrichment culture clone L1N22 alpha/beta
            hydrolase gene, complete cds.
ACCESSION   OL304252
VERSION     OL304252
KEYWORDS    ENV.
SOURCE      Chloroflexi bacterium enrichment culture
  ORGANISM  Chloroflexi bacterium enrichment culture
            Bacteria; Chloroflexi; environmental samples.
REFERENCE   1  (bases 1 to 945)
  AUTHORS   Distaso,M. and Golyshin,P.N.
  TITLE     Enrichment of sediments sampled from Cavascura hydrothermal springs
            and sandy fumaroles of Maronti beach (Ischia island, Italy)
  JOURNAL   Unpublished
REFERENCE   2  (bases 1 to 945)
  AUTHORS   Distaso,M. and Golyshin,P.N.
  TITLE     Direct Submission
  JOURNAL   Submitted (28-OCT-2021) School of Natural Science, Bangor
            University, Deiniol Road, Bangor LL57 2UW, United Kingdom
COMMENT     ##Assembly-Data-START##
            Assembly Method       :: SPAdes v. 3.9.0
            Sequencing Technology :: Illumina
            ##Assembly-Data-END##
FEATURES             Location/Qualifiers
     source          1..945
                     /organism="Chloroflexi bacterium enrichment culture"
                     /mol_type="genomic DNA"
                     /isolation_source="Cavascura hydrothermal springs"
                     /db_xref="taxon:1607791"
                     /clone="L1N22"
                     /environmental_sample
                     /country="Italy"
                     /lat_lon="40.704030 N 13.905020 E"
     CDS             1..945
                     /codon_start=1
                     /transl_table=11
                     /product="alpha/beta hydrolase"
                     /protein_id="UNZ81746"
                     /translation="MALYPSARWVLDRMAERGTRPFNEVPVERARQQFDAMMAGAPRP
                     EVARTEDRTVPGPAGDIPVRIYWPQQQTLPLLLVYFHGGGWIMGSIESHDPTCRAIAN
                     VAGCIVVSVGYRLAPEHKFPEPLEDCYAAVRWAEENAASLGADPSLLAVGGDSAGGNL
                     AAAVSLLARDRGGPRLAHQVLAYPVLSHGAAFPSYEENADGYFLTREMMLYCWRQYLR
                     DEKDGDDPYASPLKASELSGLPTATIITAEHDPLRDEAEAYGVRLAQAGVPNYCLRYV
                     GMIHGFLSLDNLLPPGRHALWSVATGLRLAATETHKRA"
ORIGIN      
        1 atggccctgt acccgtccgc ccgatgggtc ctcgaccgca tggccgagcg gggcactcgc
       61 cccttcaacg aggtaccggt ggagagggcc cgccagcagt tcgatgccat gatggccggc
      121 gccccgcggc ccgaggtggc ccgcaccgag gaccgcacag tgcccggccc ggcgggcgat
      181 atccctgtcc gcatctactg gcctcagcag cagaccctgc ccctcctcct ggtctatttc
      241 cacggcggcg gctggatcat gggcagcata gagagccatg accccacctg ccgcgccatc
      301 gccaatgtgg cgggctgtat cgtcgtctct gtgggctacc ggctggcgcc ggagcacaag
      361 ttcccggagc ccctggagga ctgctacgcc gccgtccgct gggcggagga gaacgccgcc
      421 tccctggggg ccgacccctc cctgctggcc gtgggcggcg acagcgccgg cggcaacctg
      481 gccgccgccg tgtccctcct ggcccgcgac cgcggcggac ctcgcctcgc ccaccaggtg
      541 ctggcctacc ccgtcctctc ccacggcgcc gccttcccct cctacgagga gaacgccgac
      601 ggctacttcc tgaccaggga gatgatgctc tactgctggc ggcagtacct gagggacgag
      661 aaggacggcg acgaccccta cgcctctccc ctcaaggcgt ccgagctctc aggcctgccc
      721 acggccacca tcatcaccgc cgagcacgac cccctgcggg acgaggcgga ggcctacggc
      781 gtgcgactgg cccaggcggg cgtccccaac tactgcctcc gttacgtggg gatgatccat
      841 ggtttcctca gcctggacaa tctgctgccg ccgggccgtc acgccctgtg gtcggtggca
      901 acagggctgc ggctggcggc tacggagacc cacaagcggg cctag
//
LOCUS       OL304253                1368 bp    DNA     linear   ENV 31-MAR-2022
DEFINITION  Dehalococcoidia bacterium enrichment culture clone L2F9
            beta-lactamase gene, complete cds.
ACCESSION   OL304253
VERSION     OL304253
KEYWORDS    ENV.
SOURCE      Dehalococcoidia bacterium enrichment culture
  ORGANISM  Dehalococcoidia bacterium enrichment culture
            Bacteria; Chloroflexi; Dehalococcoidia; environmental samples.
REFERENCE   1  (bases 1 to 1368)
  AUTHORS   Distaso,M. and Golyshin,P.N.
  TITLE     Enrichment of sediments sampled from Cavascura hydrothermal springs
            and sandy fumaroles of Maronti beach (Ischia island, Italy)
  JOURNAL   Unpublished
REFERENCE   2  (bases 1 to 1368)
  AUTHORS   Distaso,M. and Golyshin,P.N.
  TITLE     Direct Submission
  JOURNAL   Submitted (28-OCT-2021) School of Natural Science, Bangor
            University, Deiniol Road, Bangor LL57 2UW, United Kingdom
COMMENT     ##Assembly-Data-START##
            Assembly Method       :: SPAdes v. 3.9.0
            Sequencing Technology :: Illumina
            ##Assembly-Data-END##
FEATURES             Location/Qualifiers
     source          1..1368
                     /organism="Dehalococcoidia bacterium enrichment culture"
                     /mol_type="genomic DNA"
                     /isolation_source="Cavascura hydrothermal springs"
                     /db_xref="taxon:2928186"
                     /clone="L2F9"
                     /environmental_sample
                     /country="Italy"
                     /lat_lon="40.704030 N 13.905020 E"
     CDS             1..1368
                     /codon_start=1
                     /transl_table=11
                     /product="beta-lactamase"
                     /protein_id="UNZ81747"
                     /translation="MVTVNEVSDEARLRALVDRVTGLMTELGVPGVAVGILHGDREYT
                     AGFGVTSLENPLPVTAGTLFQVGSITKTFTGTALMRLVEAGRIRLEDPVRKYLPDFRV
                     KDASVSAAVTVRHLLTHTGGWVGDYFEDFGLGDDALARMVAAMADLPQITPPDTVWAY
                     NNAGFYVAGRIVEVVTGKPYESALRELVLDPLDLEHAYFFAHDVISYRFAVGHLTGEA
                     GPFVARPWALPRCANPVGGLITSVRELFKYARFHLGSGPNILSAEARRLMQTPAGAAD
                     AGRLMGITWFIQPVDGDIRLVGHGGGTNGQITLFNFVPGRNFAVCVLTNSDRGGAINA
                     EVTRWAVESFLGAAWPEPEIYSLPPERLATWAGRYEGVLSDIELVLEGDWLVLKQTPK
                     GGFPRKDSPPRPAPPPSRLGFYAPDRVVALDLPLKGSRGEFLRGPDGSIAWFRFGGRL
                     FRPGQ"
ORIGIN      
        1 atggtcaccg tcaacgaagt gagcgatgag gcccgactgc gggccctggt cgaccgggtt
       61 accggcctca tgaccgagct cggcgtgccc ggggtcgccg tcggcatcct gcacggcgac
      121 cgggagtata cggccggctt tggggtaacc agcctggaga atcccctgcc cgtaactgcc
      181 gggaccctct tccaggttgg gtcgataacc aagaccttta ccggtacggc ccttatgcgg
      241 ctggtggagg ccgggaggat ccggctggag gacccggtcc gaaagtacct gcccgacttc
      301 cgggtaaagg atgccagtgt ctccgcggcc gtcaccgtcc ggcatctgct tacccacacc
      361 ggcggctggg tcggcgatta cttcgaggac ttcggcctcg gggatgacgc ccttgcccgg
      421 atggttgcgg cgatggccga tttgccgcaa atcaccccgc cggacaccgt ctgggcctac
      481 aacaacgccg gcttctacgt tgccggccgc atcgtcgaag tcgtaacggg taaaccctac
      541 gaatcggctc tcagggagct cgtcctggac ccgctggacc ttgagcacgc ctacttcttc
      601 gcccacgacg tcatcagcta ccggtttgcc gtcggccacc tcaccggcga ggccggcccg
      661 ttcgttgccc ggccctgggc cctgccccgg tgcgccaacc ccgtcggcgg cctgattacc
      721 agcgtccggg agctttttaa atatgcccgc tttcaccttg ggtccggtcc caacatcctc
      781 tcggccgagg cccggcggct gatgcagacg ccggcggggg cggcggatgc cggccggctc
      841 atgggcatca cctggttcat ccagccggtc gacggggaca tccggcttgt gggccacggg
      901 ggcggaacta acggccagat tactctgttt aactttgtgc cgggccggaa cttcgccgtc
      961 tgcgtgctga ccaactccga ccggggcggg gcgataaacg ccgaggttac ccgctgggcc
     1021 gtggagagct tcctcggggc ggcgtggcct gagcccgaaa tatacagcct gccgcccgag
     1081 cggcttgcca cctgggccgg ccggtatgag ggggtgctct cggacattga gctggtcctg
     1141 gagggagact ggcttgtcct gaagcaaacc ccgaagggcg gctttccccg gaaggattcg
     1201 ccgccccgcc cggccccacc cccgtcccgc ctcgggtttt acgccccgga ccgggtcgtt
     1261 gccctggacc tgcccctcaa agggagccgg ggcgagtttc tgcgcggccc ggacgggtct
     1321 atcgcctggt tcaggttcgg cggccgcctc ttccgtccgg gccagtga
//
LOCUS       OL304254                 957 bp    DNA     linear   ENV 31-MAR-2022
DEFINITION  Chloroflexi bacterium enrichment culture clone L3G23 alpha/beta
            hydrolase gene, complete cds.
ACCESSION   OL304254
VERSION     OL304254
KEYWORDS    ENV.
SOURCE      Chloroflexi bacterium enrichment culture
  ORGANISM  Chloroflexi bacterium enrichment culture
            Bacteria; Chloroflexi; environmental samples.
REFERENCE   1  (bases 1 to 957)
  AUTHORS   Distaso,M. and Golyshin,P.N.
  TITLE     Enrichment of sediments sampled from Cavascura hydrothermal springs
            and sandy fumaroles of Maronti beach (Ischia island, Italy)
  JOURNAL   Unpublished
REFERENCE   2  (bases 1 to 957)
  AUTHORS   Distaso,M. and Golyshin,P.N.
  TITLE     Direct Submission
  JOURNAL   Submitted (28-OCT-2021) School of Natural Science, Bangor
            University, Deiniol Road, Bangor LL57 2UW, United Kingdom
COMMENT     ##Assembly-Data-START##
            Assembly Method       :: SPAdes v. 3.9.0
            Sequencing Technology :: Illumina
            ##Assembly-Data-END##
FEATURES             Location/Qualifiers
     source          1..957
                     /organism="Chloroflexi bacterium enrichment culture"
                     /mol_type="genomic DNA"
                     /isolation_source="Cavascura hydrothermal springs"
                     /db_xref="taxon:1607791"
                     /clone="L3G23"
                     /environmental_sample
                     /country="Italy"
                     /lat_lon="40.704030 N 13.905020 E"
     CDS             1..957
                     /codon_start=1
                     /transl_table=11
                     /product="alpha/beta hydrolase"
                     /protein_id="UNZ81748"
                     /translation="MALDPGAAALLQQMAQAGVPPFNQMTVQQARQSMTGLAGTAPKY
                     PVAKVEDRTIPGPAGQIPVRIYWPISGQKVGLVVYYHGGGWVICDLETHDGTCRQLAN
                     ASDCIVMSVDYRLAPEHKFPAAVEDCYAAAAWAAENAATFGVDPSRLVVAGDSAGGNL
                     AAVVALLAKERGGPRLAHQVLIYPVTDYSFDRPSYRENAEGYLLTRDAMEWFWRHYLN
                     SDADGQNPLASPLRAPDLRGLPSATVITAEYDPLRDEGEAYAQRLMEAGVPTTCVRYL
                     GQIHGFVTLEHVLPAGRQALLALGATIKGVLTGALGGQPAAA"
ORIGIN      
        1 atggctctcg acccgggcgc agcagccctg ctgcagcaga tggcgcaggc gggggtgccg
       61 cccttcaacc agatgactgt ccagcaggct cgccagtcca tgacggggct ggcgggtacg
      121 gcacctaagt atcccgtcgc caaggtggag gaccgcacca tccctgggcc ggccggccag
      181 atcccggtgc gcatctactg gcctatcagc ggccagaagg tagggctggt ggtctactac
      241 cacggaggcg gctgggtcat ctgcgacctg gagacccacg acggtacctg ccgccagctg
      301 gccaacgcct ccgactgcat cgtcatgtcg gtggactacc gcctggcgcc ggagcacaag
      361 ttcccggcag cggtggagga ctgttacgct gcggccgcct gggcggcgga gaacgccgcc
      421 accttcggcg tcgacccgtc gcgcctggta gtggccggcg acagcgccgg cgggaacctg
      481 gcggcggtgg tggccctgct cgccaaggag cggggcgggc cgaggctggc ccatcaggtt
      541 ctcatctacc cggtgacgga ctacagcttt gaccggccgt cgtaccgcga gaacgccgag
      601 ggctacctgc tgacccgtga cgccatggag tggttctggc gccactatct caacagcgat
      661 gctgatggcc agaaccccct ggcttccccc ctgcgggcgc ccgatctgag ggggctgcca
      721 tcggccaccg tcatcacggc ggagtacgac ccgctgcgag acgaggggga agcctacgcc
      781 cagcggctga tggaggccgg ggtgcctacc acctgtgtgc gctacctggg ccagatccac
      841 ggcttcgtga ccctggagca cgtgctgccg gctggcaggc aggccctcct ggccctgggg
      901 gcgaccataa agggcgtcct gaccggcgcc ctggggggac agccggcggc ggcctag
//
